>Addgene plasmid #197036 | FSW-ALDH2-T2A-EGFP | addgene full sequence | sequence record 386326 | Addgene NGS Result
AGTGCAAGTGGGTTTTAGGACCAGGATGAGGCGGGGTGGGGGTGCCTACCTGACGACCGACCCCGACCCA
CTGGACAAGCACCCAACCCCCATTCCCCAAATTGCGCATCCCCTATCAGAGAGGGGGAGGGGAAACAGGA
TGCGGCGAGGCGCGTGCGCACTGCCAGCTTCAGCACCGCGGACAGTGCCTTCGCCCCCGCCTGGCGGCGC
GCGCCACCGCCGCCTCAGCACTGAAGGCGCGCTGACGTCACTCGCCGGTCCCCCGCAAACTCCCCTTCCC
GGCCACCTTGGTCGCGTCCGCGCCGCCGCCGGCCCAGCCGGACCGCACCACGCGAGGCGCGAGATAGGGG
GGCACGGGCGCGACCATCTGCGCTGCGGCGCCGGCGACTCAGCGCTGCCTCAGTCTGCGGTGGGCAGCGG
AGGAGTCGTGTCGTGCCTGAGAGCGCAGTGATCCGGTACCGAGGAGATCTGCCGCCGCGATCGCCATGTT
GCGCGCTGCCGCCCGCTTCGGGCCCCGCCTGGGCCGCCGCCTCTTGTCAGCCGCCGCCACCCAGGCCGTG
CCTGCCCCCAACCAGCAGCCCGAGGTCTTCTGCAACCAGATTTTCATAAACAATGAATGGCACGATGCCG
TCAGCAGGAAAACATTCCCCACCGTCAATCCGTCCACTGGAGAGGTCATCTGTCAGGTAGCTGAAGGGGA
CAAGGAAGATGTGGACAAGGCAGTGAAGGCCGCCCGGGCCGCCTTCCAGCTGGGCTCACCTTGGCGCCGC
ATGGACGCATCACACAGGGGCCGGCTGCTGAACCGCCTGGCCGATCTGATCGAGCGGGACCGGACCTACC
TGGCGGCCTTGGAGACCCTGGACAATGGCAAGCCCTATGTCATCTCCTACCTGGTGGATTTGGACATGGT
CCTCAAATGTCTCCGGTATTATGCCGGCTGGGCTGATAAGTACCACGGGAAAACCATCCCCATTGACGGA
GACTTCTTCAGCTACACACGCCATGAACCTGTGGGGGTGTGCGGGCAGATCATTCCGTGGAATTTCCCGC
TCCTGATGCAAGCATGGAAGCTGGGCCCAGCCTTGGCAACTGGAAACGTGGTTGTGATGAAGGTAGCTGA
GCAGACACCCCTCACCGCCCTCTATGTGGCCAACCTGATCAAGGAGGCTGGCTTTCCCCCTGGTGTGGTC
AACATTGTGCCTGGATTTGGCCCCACGGCTGGGGCCGCCATTGCCTCCCATGAGGATGTGGACAAAGTGG
CATTCACAGGCTCCACTGAGATTGGCCGCGTAATCCAGGTTGCTGCTGGGAGCAGCAACCTCAAGAGAGT
GACCTTGGAGCTGGGGGGGAAGAGCCCCAACATCATCATGTCAGATGCCGATATGGATTGGGCCGTGGAA
CAGGCCCACTTCGCCCTGTTCTTCAACCAGGGCCAGTGCTGCTGTGCCGGCTCCCGGACCTTCGTGCAGG
AGGACATCTATGATGAGTTTGTGGAGCGGAGCGTTGCCCGGGCCAAGTCTCGGGTGGTCGGGAACCCCTT
TGATAGCAAGACCGAGCAGGGGCCGCAGGTGGATGAAACTCAGTTTAAGAAGATCCTCGGCTACATCAAC
ACGGGGAAGCAAGAGGGGGCGAAGCTGCTGTGTGGTGGGGGCATTGCTGCTGACCGTGGTTACTTCATCC
AGCCCACTGTGTTTGGAGATGTGCAGGATGGCATGACCATCGCCAAGGAGGAGATCTTCGGGCCAGTGAT
GCAGATCCTGAAGTTCAAGACCATAGAGGAGGTTGTTGGGAGAGCCAACAATTCCACGTACGGGCTGGCC
GCAGCTGTCTTCACAAAGGATTTGGACAAGGCCAATTACCTGTCCCAGGCCCTCCAGGCGGGCACTGTGT
GGGTCAACTGCTATGATGTGTTTGGAGCCCAGTCACCCTTTGGTGGCTACAAGATGTCGGGGAGTGGCCG
GGAGTTGGGCGAGTACGGGCTGCAGGCATACACTGAAGTGAAAACTGTCACAGTCAAAGTGCCTCAGAAG
AACTCAACGCGTACGCGGCCGCTCGAGCAGAAACTCATCTCAGAAGAGGATCTGGCAGCAAATGATGAGG
GCAGAGGAAGTCTGCTAACATGCGGTGACGTCGAGGAGAATCCTGGCCCAGTGAGCAAGGGCGAGGAGCT
GTTCACCGGGGTGGTGCCCATCCTGGTCGAGCTGGACGGCGACGTAAACGGCCACAAGTTCAGCGTGTCC
GGCGAGGGCGAGGGCGATGCCACCTACGGCAAGCTGACCCTGAAGTTCATCTGCACCACCGGCAAGCTGC
CCGTGCCCTGGCCCACCCTCGTGACCACCCTGACCTACGGCGTGCAGTGCTTCAGCCGCTACCCCGACCA
CATGAAGCAGCACGACTTCTTCAAGTCCGCCATGCCCGAAGGCTACGTCCAGGAGCGCACCATCTTCTTC
AAGGACGACGGCAACTACAAGACCCGCGCCGAGGTGAAGTTCGAGGGCGACACCCTGGTGAACCGCATCG
AGCTGAAGGGCATCGACTTCAAGGAGGACGGCAACATCCTGGGGCACAAGCTGGAGTACAACTACAACAG
CCACAACGTCTATATCATGGCCGACAAGCAGAAGAACGGCATCAAGGTGAACTTCAAGATCCGCCACAAC
ATCGAGGACGGCAGCGTGCAGCTCGCCGACCACTACCAGCAGAACACCCCCATCGGCGACGGCCCCGTGC
TGCTGCCCGACAACCACTACCTGAGCACCCAGTCCGCCCTGAGCAAAGACCCCAACGAGAAGCGCGATCA
CATGGTCCTGCTGGAGTTCGTGACCGCCGCCGGGATCACTCTCGGCATGGACGAGCTGTACAAGGAATTC
TAACTAGAGCTCGCTCGATATCAAGCTTATCGATAATCAACCTCTGGATTACAAAATTTGTGAAAGATTG
ACTGGTATTCTTAACTATGTTGCTCCTTTTACGCTATGTGGATACGCTGCTTTAATGCCTTTGTATCATG
CTATTGCTTCCCGTATGGCTTTCATTTTCTCCTCCTTGTATAAATCCTGGTTGCTGTCTCTTTATGAGGA
GTTGTGGCCCGTTGTCAGGCAACGTGGCGTGGTGTGCACTGTGTTTGCTGACGCAACCCCCACTGGTTGG
GGCATTGCCACCACCTGTCAGCTCCTTTCCGGGACTTTCGCTTTCCCCCTCCCTATTGCCACGGCGGAAC
TCATCGCCGCCTGCCTTGCCCGCTGCTGGACAGGGGCTCGGCTGTTGGGCACTGACAATTCCGTGGTGTT
GTCGGGGAAATCATCGTCCTTTCCTTGGCTGCTCGCCTGTGTTGCCACCTGGATTCTGCGCGGGACGTCC
TTCTGCTACGTCCCTTCGGCCCTCAATCCAGCGGACCTTCCTTCCCGCGGCCTGCTGCCGGCTCTGCGGC
CTCTTCCGCGTCTTCGCCTTCGCCCTCAGACGAGTCGGATCTCCCTTTGGGCCGCCTCCCCGCATCGATA
CCGTCGACCTCGAGACCTAGAAAAACATGGAGCAATCACAAGTAGCAATACAGCAGCTACCAATGCTGAT
TGTGCCTGGCTAGAAGCACAAGAGGAGGAGGAGGTGGGTTTTCCAGTCACACCTCAGGTACCTTTAAGAC
CAATGACTTACAAGGCAGCTGTAGATCTTAGCCACTTTTTAAAAGAAAAGGGGGGACTGGAAGGGCTAAT
TCACTCCCAACGAAGACAAGATATCCTTGATCTGTGGATCTACCACACACAAGGCTACTTCCCTGATTGG
CAGAACTACACACCAGGGCCAGGGATCAGATATCCACTGACCTTTGGATGGTGCTACAAGCTAGTACCAG
TTGAGCAAGAGAAGGTAGAAGAAGCCAATGAAGGAGAGAACACCCGCTTGTTACACCCTGTGAGCCTGCA
TGGGATGGATGACCCGGAGAGAGAAGTATTAGAGTGGAGGTTTGACAGCCGCCTAGCATTTCATCACATG
GCCCGAGAGCTGCATCCGGACTGTACTGGGTCTCTCTGGTTAGACCAGATCTGAGCCTGGGAGCTCTCTG
GCTAACTAGGGAACCCACTGCTTAAGCCTCAATAAAGCTTGCCTTGAGTGCTTCAAGTAGTGTGTGCCCG
TCTGTTGTGTGACTCTGGTAACTAGAGATCCCTCAGACCCTTTTAGTCAGTGTGGAAAATCTCTAGCAGG
GCCCGTTTAAACCCGCTGATCAGCCTCGACTGTGCCTTCTAGTTGCCAGCCATCTGTTGTTTGCCCCTCC
CCCGTGCCTTCCTTGACCCTGGAAGGTGCCACTCCCACTGTCCTTTCCTAATAAAATGAGGAAATTGCAT
CGCATTGTCTGAGTAGGTGTCATTCTATTCTGGGGGGTGGGGTGGGGCAGGACAGCAAGGGGGAGGATTG
GGAAGACAATAGCAGGCATGCTGGGGATGCGGTGGGCTCTATGGCTTCTGAGGCGGAAAGAACCAGCTGG
GGCTCTAGGGGGTATCCCC
[124 nt withheld, positions 4500-4623]
C
[91 nt withheld, positions 4625-4715]
A
[49 nt withheld, positions 4717-4765]
CCTTTGACGTTGGAGTCCACGTTCTTT
[37 nt withheld, positions 4793-4829]
ACCCTATCTCGGTCTATTCTTTTGATTTATAAGGGATTTTGCCGATTTCGGCCTATTGGTTAAAAAATGA
GCTGATTTAACAAAAATTTAACGCGAATTAATTCTGTGGAATGTGTGTCAGTTAGGGTGTGGAAAGTCCC
CAGGCTCCCCAGCAGGCAGAAGTATGCAAAGCATGCATCTCAATTAGTCAGCAACCAGGTGTGGAAAGTC
CCCAGGCTCCCCAGCAGGCAGAAGTATGCAAAGCATGCATCTCAATTAGTCAGCAACCATAGTCCCGCCC
CTAACTCCGCCCATCCCGCCCCTAACTCCGCCCAGTTCCGCCCATTCTCCGCCCCATGGCTGACTAATTT
TTTTTATTTATGCAGAGGCCGAGGCCGCCTCTGCCTCTGAGCTATTCCAGAAGTAGTGAGGAGGCTTTTT
TGGAGGCCTAGGCTTTTGCAAAAAGCTCCCGGGAGCTTGTATATCCATTTTCGGATCTGATCAGCACGTG
TTGACAATTAATCATCGGCATAGTATATCGGCATAGTATAATACGACAAGGTGAGGAACTAAACCATGGC
CAAGTTGACCAGTGCCGTTCCGGTGCTCACCGCGCGCGACGTCGCCGGAGCGGTCGAGTTCTGGACCGAC
CGGCTCGGGTTCTCCCGGGACTTCGTGGAGGACGACTTCGCCGGTGTGGTCCGGGACGACGTGACCCTGT
TCATCAGCGCGGTCCAGGACCAGGTGGTGCCGGACAACACCCTGGCCTGGGTGTGGGTGCGCGGCCTGGA
CGAGCTGTACGCCGAGTGGTCGGAGGTCGTGTCCACGAACTTCCGGGACGCCTCCGGGCCGGCCATGACC
GAGATCGGCGAGCAGCCGTGGGGGCGGGAGTTCGCCCTGCGCGACCCGGCCGGCAACTGCGTGCACTTCG
TGGCCGAGGAGCAGGACTGACACGTGCTACGAGATTTCGATTCCACCGCCGCCTTCTATGAAAGGTTGGG
CTTCGGAATCGTTTTCCGGGACGCCGGCTGGATGATCCTCCAGCGCGGGGATCTCATGCTGGAGTTCTTC
GCCCACCCCAACTTGTTTATTGCAGCTTATAATGGTTACAAATAAAGCAATAGCATCACAAATTTCACAA
ATAAAGCATTTTTTTCACTGCATTCTAGTTGTGGTTTGTCCAAACTCATCAATGTATCTTATCATGTCTG
TATACCGTCGACCTCTAGCTAGAGCTTGGCGTAATCATGGTCATAGCTGTTTCCTGTGTGAAATTGTTAT
CCGCTCACAATTCCACACAACATACGAGCCGGAAGCATAAAGTGTAAAGCCTGGGGTGCCTAATGAGTGA
GCTAACTCACATTAATTGCGTTGCGCTCACTGCCCGCTTTCCAGTCGGGAAACCTGTCGTGCCAGCTGCA
TTAATGAATCGGCCAACGCGCGGGGAGAGGCGGTTTGCGTATTGGGCGCTCTTCCGCTTCCTCGCTCACT
GACTCGCTGCGCTCGGTCGTTCGGCTGCGGCGAGCGGTATCAGCTCACTCAAAGGCGGTAATACGGTTAT
CCACAGAATCAGGGGATAACGCAGGAAAGAACATGTGAGCAAAAGGCCAGCAAAAGGCCAGGAACCGTAA
AAAGGCCGCGTTGCTGGCGTTTTTCCATAGGCTCCGCCCCCCTGACGAGCATCACAAAAATCGACGCTCA
AGTCAGAGGTGGCGAAACCCGACAGGACTATAAAGATACCAGGCGTTTCCCCCTGGAAGCTCCCTCGTGC
GCTCTCCTGTTCCGACCCTGCCGCTTACCGGATACCTGTCCGCCTTTCTCCCTTCGGGAAGCGTGGCGCT
TTCTCATAGCTCACGCTGTAGGTATCTCAGTTCGGTGTAGGTCGTTCGCTCCAAGCTGGGCTGTGTGCAC
GAACCCCCCGTTCAGCCCGACCGCTGCGCCTTATCCGGTAACTATCGTCTTGAGTCCAACCCGGTAAGAC
ACGACTTATCGCCACTGGCAGCAGCCACTGGTAACAGGATTAGCAGAGCGAGGTATGTAGGCGGTGCTAC
AGAGTTCTTGAAGTGGTGGCCTAACTACGGCTACACTAGAAGAACAGTATTTGGTATCTGCGCTCTGCTG
AAGCCAGTTACCTTCGGAAAAAGAGTTGGTAGCTCTTGATCCGGCAAACAAACCACCGCTGGTAGCGGTG
GTTTTTTTGTTTGCAAGCAGCAGATTACGCGCAGAAAAAAAGGATCTCAAGAAGATCCTTTGATCTTTTC
TACGGGGTCTGACGCTCAGTGGAACGAAAACTCACGTTAAGGGATTTTGGTCATGAGATTATCAAAAAGG
ATCTTCACCTAGATCCTTTTAAATTAAAAATGAAGTTTTAAATCAATCTAAAGTATATATGAGTAAACTT
GGTCTGACAGTTACCAATGCTTAATCAGTGAGGCACCTATCTCAGCGATCTGTCTATTTCGTTCATCCAT
AGTTGCCTGACTCCCCGTCGTGTAGATAACTACGATACGGGAGGGCTTACCATCTGGCCCCAGTGCTGCA
ATGATACCGCGAGACCCACGCTCACCGGCTCCAGATTTATCAGCAATAAACCAGCCAGCCGGAAGGGCCG
AGCGCAGAAGTGGTCCTGCAACTTTATCCGCCTCCATCCAGTCTATTAATTGTTGCCGGGAAGCTAGAGT
AAGTAGTTCGCCAGTTAATAGTTTGCGCAACGTTGTTGCCATTGCTACAGGCATCGTGGTGTCACGCTCG
TCGTTTGGTATGGCTTCATTCAGCTCCGGTTCCCAACGATCAAGGCGAGTTACATGATCCCCCATGTTGT
GCAAAAAAGCGGTTAGCTCCTTCGGTCCTCCGATCGTTGTCAGAAGTAAGTTGGCCGCAGTGTTATCACT
CATGGTTATGGCAGCACTGCATAATTCTCTTACTGTCATGCCATCCGTAAGATGCTTTTCTGTGACTGGT
GAGTACTCAACCAAGTCATTCTGAGAATAGTGTATGCGGCGACCGAGTTGCTCTTGCCCGGCGTCAATAC
GGGATAATACCGCGCCACATAGCAGAACTTTAAAAGTGCTCATCATTGGAAAACGTTCTTCGGGGCGAAA
ACTCTCAAGGATCTTACCGCTGTTGAGATCCAGTTCGATGTAACCCACTCGTGCACCCAACTGATCTTCA
GCATCTTTTACTTTCACCAGCGTTTCTGGGTGAGCAAAAACAGGAAGGCAAAATGCCGCAAAAAAGGGAA
TAAGGGCGACACGGAAATGTTGAATACTCATACTCTTCCTTTTTCAATATTATTGAAGCATTTATCAGGG
TTATTGTCTCATGAGCGGATACATATTTGAATGTATTTAGAAAAATAAACAAATAGGGGTTCCGCGCACA
TTTCCCCGAAAAGTGCCACCTGACGTCGACGGATCGGGAGATCTCCCGATCCCCTATGGTGCACTCTCAG
TACAATCTGCTCTGATGCCGCATAGTTAAGCCAGTATCTGCTCCCTGCTTGTGTGTTGGAGGTCGCTGAG
TAGTGCGCGAGCAAAATTTAAGCTACAACAAGGCAAGGCTTGACCGACAATTGCATGAAGAATCTGCTTA
GGGTTAGGCGTTTTGCGCTGCTTCGCGATGTACGGGCCAGATATACGCGTTGACATTGATTATTGACTAG
TTATTAATAGTAATCAATTACGGGGTCATTAGTTCATAGCCCATATATGGAGTTCCGCGTTACATAACTT
ACGGTAAATGGCCCGCCTGGCTGACCGCCCAACGACCCCCGCCCATTGACGTCAATAATGACGTATGTTC
CCATAGTAACGCCAATAGGGACTTTCCATTGACGTCAATGGGTGGAGTATTTACGGTAAACTGCCCACTT
GGCAGTACATCAAGTGTATCATATGCCAAGTACGCCCCCTATTGACGTCAATGACGGTAAATGGCCCGCC
TGGCATTATGCCCAGTACATGACCTTATGGGACTTTCCTACTTGGCAGTACATCTACGTATTAGTCATCG
CTATTACCATGGTGATGCGGTTTTGGCAGTACATCAATGGGCGTGGATAGCGGTTTGACTCACGGGGATT
TCCAAGTCTCCACCCCATTGACGTCAATGGGAGTTTGTTTTGGCACCAAAATCAACGGGACTTTCCAAAA
TGTCGTAACAACTCCGCCCCATTGACGCAAATGGGCGGTAGGCGTGTACGGTGGGAGGTCTATATAAGCA
GCGCGTTTTGCCTGTACTGGGTCTCTCTGGTTAGACCAGATCTGAGCCTGGGAGCTCTCTGGCTAACTAG
GGAACCCACTGCTTAAGCCTCAATAAAGCTTGCCTTGAGTGCTTCAAGTAGTGTGTGCCCGTCTGTTGTG
TGACTCTGGTAACTAGAGATCCCTCAGACCCTTTTAGTCAGTGTGGAAAATCTCTAGCAGTGGCGCCCGA
ACAGGGACTTGAAAGCGAAAGGGAAACCAGAGGAGCTCTCTCGACGCAGGACTCGGCTTGCTGAAGCGCG
CACGGCAAGAGGCGAGGGGCGGCGACTGGTGAGTACGCCAAAAATTTTGACTAGCGGAGGCTAGAAGGAG
AGAGATGGGTGCGAGAGCGTCAGTATTAAGCGGGGGAGAATTAGATCGCGATGGGAAAAAATTCGGTTAA
GGCCAGGGGGAAAGAAAAAATATAAATTAAAACATATAGTATGGGCAAGCAGGGAGCTAGAACGATTCGC
AGTTAATCCTGGCCTGTTAGAAACATCAGAAGGCTGTAGACAAATACTGGGACAGCTACAACCATCCCTT
CAGACAGGATCAGAAGAACTTAGATCATTATATAATACAGTAGCAACCCTCTATTGTGTGCATCAAAGGA
TAGAGATAAAAGACACCAAGGAAGCTTTAGACAAGATAGAGGAAGAGCAAAACAAAAGTAAGACCACCGC
ACAGCAAGCGGCCGCTGATCTTCAGACCTGGAGGAGGAGATATGAGGGACAATTGGAGAAGTGAATTATA
TAAATATAAAGTAGTAAAAATTGAACCATTAGGAGTAGCACCCACCAAGGCAAAGAGAAGAGTGGTGCAG
AGAGAAAAAAGAGCAGTGGGAATAGGAGCTTTGTTCCTTGGGTTCTTGGGAGCAGCAGGAAGCACTATGG
GCGCAGCGTCAATGACGCTGACGGTACAGGCCAGACAATTATTGTCTGGTATAGTGCAGCAGCAGAACAA
TTTGCTGAGGGCTATTGAGGCGCAACAGCATCTGTTGCAACTCACAGTCTGGGGCATCAAGCAGCTCCAG
GCAAGAATCCTGGCTGTGGAAAGATACCTAAAGGATCAACAGCTCCTGGGGATTTGGGGTTGCTCTGGAA
AACTCATTTGCACCACTGCTGTGCCTTGGAATGCTAGTTGGAGTAATAAATCTCTGGAACAGATTTGGAA
TCACACGACCTGGATGGAGTGGGACAGAGAAATTAACAATTACACAAGCTTAATACACTCCTTAATTGAA
GAATCGCAAAACCAGCAAGAAAAGAATGAACAAGAATTATTGGAATTAGATAAATGGGCAAGTTTGTGGA
ATTGGTTTAACATAACAAATTGGCTGTGGTATATAAAATTATTCATAATGATAGTAGGAGGCTTGGTAGG
TTTAAGAATAGTTTTTGCTGTACTTTCTATAGTGAATAGAGTTAGGCAGGGATATTCACCATTATCGTTT
CAGACCCACCTCCCAACCCCGAGGGGACCCGACAGGCCCGAAGGAATAGAAGAAGAAGGTGGAGAGAGAG
ACAGAGACAGATCCATTCGATTAGTGAACGGATCGGCACTGCGTGCGCCAATTCTGCAGACAAATGGCAG
TATTCATCCACAATTTTAAAAGAAAAGGGGGGATTGGGGGGTACAGTGCAGGGGAAAGAATAGTAGACAT
AATAGCAACAGACATACAAACTAAAGAATTACAAAAACAAATTACAAAAATTCAAAATTTTCGGGTTTAT
TACAGGGACAGCAGAGATCCAGTTTGGTTAATTAACTGCAGAGGGCCCTGCGTATG
Features (pLannotate 1.2.2; 31 found; start..end, strand, type, name):
      1..448     +  promoter       hSyn promoter: human synapsin I promoter; confers neuron-specific expression (Kügler et al., 2003)
    486..2036    +  CDS            ALDH2: ALDH2_HUMAN - Also known as ALDM. Experimental evidence at protein level: Swiss-Prot protein existence level 1. From Homo sapiens (Human).
   2151..2864    +  CDS            EGFP: EGFP is a basic (constitutively fluorescent) green fluorescent protein published in 1996, derived from Aequorea victoria. It is reported to be a rapidly-maturing weak dimer with moderate acid sensitivity.
   2885..2905    +  misc_feature   MCS (fragment): pBluescript multiple cloning site
   2905..3493    +  misc_feature   WPRE: woodchuck hepatitis virus posttranscriptional regulatory element
   3430..4011    +  CDS            nef (fragment): NEF_HV1H2 - Experimental evidence at protein level: Swiss-Prot protein existence level 1. Extracellular Nef protein targets CD4(+) T-lymphocytes for apoptosis by interacting with CXCR4 surface receptors. From Human immunodeficiency virus type 1 group M subtype B (isolate HXB2) (HIV-1).
   4018..4198    +  LTR            5' LTR (truncated): truncated 5' long terminal repeat (LTR) from HIV-1
   4230..4454    +  polyA_signal   bGH poly(A) signal: bovine growth hormone polyadenylation signal
   4458..4479    +  promoter       SV40 promoter (fragment): SV40 enhancer and early promoter
   4500..4928    +  rep_origin     f1 ori (sequence partly withheld): f1 bacteriophage origin of replication; arrow indicates direction of (+) strand synthesis
   4942..5271    +  promoter       SV40 promoter: SV40 enhancer and early promoter
   5319..5366    +  promoter       EM7 promoter: synthetic bacterial promoter&nbsp
   5385..5759    +  CDS            BleoR: antibiotic-binding protein; Sh ble from Streptoalloteichus hindustanus; confers resistance to bleomycin, phleomycin, and Zeocin™
   5769..5894    +  CDS            ble (fragment): BLE_KLEPN - Experimental evidence at protein level: Swiss-Prot protein existence level 1. Binding protein with a strong affinity to the bleomycin family of antibiotics. Binds to CL990; an antimitotic-antibiotic compound. From Klebsiella pneumoniae.
   5889..6010    +  polyA_signal   SV40 poly(A) signal: SV40 polyadenylation signal
   6081..6103    -  protein_bind   lac operator (fragment): The lac repressor binds to the lac operator to inhibit transcription in E. coli. This inhibition can be relieved by adding lactose or isopropyl-β-D-thiogalactopyranoside (IPTG). lac repressor encoded by lacI
   6107..6137    -  promoter       lac promoter: promoter for the E. coli lac operon
   6152..6173    -  protein_bind   CAP binding site: CAP binding activates transcription in the presence of cAMP. E. coli catabolite activator protein
   6186..6278    -  CDS            lacI (fragment): lac repressor; lacI; The lac repressor binds to the lac operator to inhibit transcription in E. coli. This inhibition can be relieved by adding lactose or isopropyl-β-D-thiogalactopyranoside (IPTG).
   6461..7049    -  rep_origin     ori: high-copy-number ColE1/pMB1/pBR322/pUC origin of replication
   7220..8080    -  CDS            AmpR: β-lactamase; bla; confers resistance to ampicillin, carbenicillin, and related antibiotics
   8081..8185    -  promoter       AmpR promoter: bla
   8244..8296    -  misc_feature   bom (fragment): basis of mobility region from pBR322
   8451..8830    +  enhancer       CMV enhancer: human cytomegalovirus immediate early enhancer
   8831..9030    +  promoter       CMV promoter: human cytomegalovirus (CMV) immediate early promoter
   9048..9228    +  LTR            5' LTR (truncated): truncated 5' long terminal repeat (LTR) from HIV-1
   9275..9400    +  misc_feature   HIV-1 Ψ: packaging signal of human immunodeficiency virus type 1
   9384..9747    +  CDS            HIV-1 gag (fragment): gag protein from human immunodeficiency virus 1; gag
   9893..10126   +  misc_feature   RRE: The Rev response element (RRE) of HIV-1 allows for Rev-dependent mRNA export from the nucleus to the cytoplasm.
  10503..10603   +  CDS            Rev (fragment): human immunodeficiency virus 1 (HIV-1) Rev protein; rev; enhances nuclear export of unspliced and incompletely spliced viral mRNAs
  10653..10770   +  misc_feature   cPPT/CTS: central polypurine tract and central termination sequence of HIV-1
