[The description below was written by a language model from this plasmid's Addgene catalogue record and pLannotate feature annotations shown in this document.]
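Description:
FSW-ALDH2-T2A-EGFP is a lentiviral transfer plasmid built on the FUGW backbone for neuron-directed expression of human ALDH2 (mitochondrial aldehyde dehydrogenase 2) together with a green fluorescent marker. The sequenced record is about 10.8 kb. In bacteria it replicates from a ColE1/pUC-type origin and is selected with ampicillin through the β-lactamase gene. The catalogue lists it as low copy and grown in a recombination-deficient stable strain, which is common for plasmids carrying repeated LTRs. An f1 origin and an SV40/EM7-driven bleomycin/Zeocin resistance cassette are also annotated in the backbone, outside the region that is packaged into virus.

The viral portion begins with a CMV enhancer/promoter fused to a truncated HIV-1 5' LTR, which drives genomic RNA production in packaging cells. It is followed by the Ψ packaging signal with a partial gag sequence, the RRE for Rev-dependent nuclear export, and the cPPT/CTS element that aids nuclear import of the provirus. The internal expression cassette uses the human synapsin I promoter, which confers neuron-specific expression, to transcribe the ALDH2 coding sequence followed by EGFP. The construct name indicates a T2A self-cleaving peptide between them, which fits the unannotated gap between the two coding sequences, so both proteins should be produced separately from one transcript. A WPRE downstream enhances transcript stability and expression, and the cassette ends in a truncated 3' LTR followed by a bGH polyadenylation signal. The plasmid is intended for producing lentivirus, with packaging and envelope functions supplied in trans, to overexpress ALDH2 in neurons while marking transduced cells by fluorescence. The associated publication concerns alcohol metabolism, DNA repair and senescence in neurons.
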