Addgene plasmid #197036: FSW-ALDH2-T2A-EGFP
Purpose: Express ALDH2 from hSyn1 promoter, co-expressed with EGFP
Depositing lab: Ronald Hart. Depositing organization: Rutgers, The State University of New Jersey. Publication: Chronic alcohol metabolism results in DNA repair infidelity and cell cycle-induced senescence in neurons. Sun JK, Wu D, Wong GC, Lau TM, Yang M, Hart RP, Kwan KM, Chan HYE, Chow HM. Aging Cell. 2023 Feb;22(2):e13772. doi: 10.1111/acel.13772. Epub 2023 Jan 23. PubMed 36691110.
Backbone
  Vector backbone: FUGW
  Vector type: Mammalian Expression, Lentiviral
Growth in bacteria
  Bacterial resistance: Ampicillin, 100 μg/mL
  Growth temperature: 37°C
  Growth strain: NEB Stable
  Copy number: Low Copy
Gene/Insert
  Gene/Insert name: ALDH2
  Species: H. sapiens (human)
  Entrez Gene: ALDH2 (a.k.a. ALDH-E2, ALDHI, ALDM)
  Cloning method: Gibson Cloning
Terms and licenses: Academic/Nonprofit Terms; Industry Terms: Not Available to Industry
How to cite: FSW-ALDH2-T2A-EGFP was a gift from Ronald Hart (Addgene plasmid # 197036 ; http://n2t.net/addgene:197036 ; RRID:Addgene_197036)
